Addgene plasmid #12327: gS gag LV
Depositing lab: Inder Verma. Depositing organization: Salk Institute for Biological Studies. Publication: Abrogation of postentry restriction of HIV-1-based lentiviral vector transduction in simian cells. Kootstra NA, Munk C, Tonnu N, Landau NR, Verma IM. Proc Natl Acad Sci U S A. 2003 Feb 4. 100(3):1298-303. 10.1073/pnas.0337541100 PubMed 12547912.
Backbone
  Vector backbone: pMDLg/pRRE
  Vector type: Mammalian Expression, Lentiviral
Growth in bacteria
  Bacterial resistance: Ampicillin, 100 μg/mL
  Growth temperature: 37°C
  Growth strain: Stbl3
  Copy number: High Copy
Gene/Insert
  Gene/Insert name: gag/pol
  Mutation: The CypA binding region of the WT gag was replaced by the corresponding region of SIVmac.
  Cloning method: Restriction Enzyme
  Sequencing primers: 5′ CMV forward
Terms and licenses: Academic/Nonprofit Terms; Industry Terms: Not Available to Industry
Depositor comments: Please see author's map for additional information.
How to cite: gS gag LV was a gift from Inder Verma (Addgene plasmid # 12327 ; http://n2t.net/addgene:12327 ; RRID:Addgene_12327)
