[The description below was written by a language model from this plasmid's Addgene catalogue record.]
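Description:
gS gag LV is a lentiviral packaging plasmid built on the pMDLg/pRRE backbone, the gag/pol helper component of third-generation HIV-1-based vector systems. It is catalogued as a mammalian expression and lentiviral vector, is maintained in bacteria as a high-copy plasmid, and is selected with ampicillin. The record lists no feature table, so the promoter and other regulatory elements are not explicitly stated. The use of a CMV forward sequencing primer suggests that the insert lies downstream of a CMV promoter, and the backbone name points to a Rev response element, which in this kind of helper makes gag/pol expression depend on Rev supplied in trans.

The insert is the gag/pol coding region, which provides the structural proteins (matrix, capsid, nucleocapsid) and the enzymes (protease, reverse transcriptase, integrase) needed to assemble vector particles when it is co-transfected with a transfer vector, an envelope plasmid and a Rev source. Its distinguishing feature is a chimeric gag in which the cyclophilin A (CypA) binding region of the wild-type sequence has been replaced by the corresponding region of SIVmac. The CypA-binding region lies in the capsid portion of gag, so particles made with this helper carry an altered capsid.

According to the associated publication title, the construct was made to study and overcome the post-entry restriction that limits transduction of simian cells by HIV-1-based lentiviral vectors. Its typical use is therefore as a substitute for the standard gag/pol helper when producing vectors for simian cells, or for comparing capsid-dependent restriction. The depositor refers users to the author's map for further details.
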