>Addgene plasmid #12327 | gS gag LV | addgene partial sequence | sequence record 18914 | CMV-F 5'-CGCAAATGGGCGGTAGGCGTG-3'
AGCTCGTTTAGTGAACCGTCAGATCGCCTGGAGACGCCATCCACGCTGTTTTGACCTCCATAGAAGACAC
CGGGACCGATCCAGCCTCCCCTCGAAGCTTACATGTGGTACCGAGCTCGGATCCTGAGAACTTCAGGGTG
AGTCTATGGGACCCTTGATGTTTTCTTTCCCCTTCTTTTCTATGGTTAAGTTCATGTCATAGGAAGGGGA
GAAGTAACAGGGTACACATATTGACCAAATCAGGGTAATTTTGCATTTGTAATTTTAAAAAATGCTTTCT
TCTTTTAATATACTTTTTTGTTTATCTTATTTCTAATACTTTCCCTAATCTCTTTCTTTCAGGGCAATAA
TGATACAATGTATCATGCCTCTTTGCACCATTCT
